Addgene plasmid #26138: pBS-sped-1
Depositing lab: Phillip Newmark. Depositing organization: University of Illinois at Urbana-Champaign. Publication: A functional genomic screen in planarians identifies novel regulators of germ cell development. Wang Y, Stary JM, Wilhelm JE, Newmark PA. Genes Dev. 2010 Sep 15. 24(18):2081-92. 10.1101/gad.1951010 PubMed 20844018.
Backbone
  Vector backbone: pBluescript II SK(+)
  Backbone size w/o insert (bp): 3000
  Vector type: cloning
Growth in bacteria
  Bacterial resistance: Ampicillin, 100 μg/mL
  Growth temperature: 37°C
  Growth strain: DH5alpha
  Copy number: High Copy
Gene/Insert
  Gene/Insert name: Smed-sped-1 (alt name: sped-1)
  Species: Schmidtea mediterranea
  Insert size (bp): 840
  Cloning method: Restriction Enzyme; 5′ cloning site EcoRI (not destroyed); 3′ cloning site NotI (not destroyed)
  Sequencing primers: 5′ T7; 3′ T3
Terms and licenses: Academic/Nonprofit Terms; Industry Terms: Not Available to Industry
How to cite: pBS-sped-1 was a gift from Phillip Newmark (Addgene plasmid # 26138 ; http://n2t.net/addgene:26138 ; RRID:Addgene_26138)
