[The description below was written by a language model from this plasmid's Addgene catalogue record.]
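Description:
pBS-sped-1 is a bacterial cloning plasmid built on the pBluescript II SK(+) backbone (about 3 kb) that carries an approximately 840 bp fragment of Smed-sped-1 (sped-1), a gene from the planarian flatworm Schmidtea mediterranea. It is maintained in E. coli as a high-copy plasmid under ampicillin selection. No feature table accompanies the record, but pBluescript II phagemids generally provide a pUC-type origin of replication, an f1 origin for single-stranded DNA production, and a multiple cloning site embedded in the lacZα fragment.

The insert was placed by restriction cloning between the EcoRI and NotI sites of the polylinker, and both sites remain intact, so the fragment can be excised or transferred to another vector. The record lists T7 and T3 as the 5′ and 3′ sequencing primers. This is consistent with the standard pBluescript arrangement, in which opposing T7 and T3 phage promoters flank the cloning site. That layout allows in vitro transcription of either strand of the insert. The record does not specify which promoter yields the sense or antisense strand, nor whether the 840 bp represents a full-length coding sequence or a partial cDNA. There is no eukaryotic promoter, tag or reporter recorded, so the plasmid is a cloning and template vector rather than an expression construct.

The plasmid comes from a functional genomic screen for regulators of germ cell development in planarians. The record does not explicitly state its use. Plasmids of this kind typically serve as a source of the sped-1 sequence, for example as templates for riboprobes for in situ hybridization or for double-stranded RNA for RNA interference.
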