>Addgene plasmid #26138 | pBS-sped-1 | depositor partial sequence | sequence record 12279 | Author sequence
AATCAACAACATATAAATGAAATAAAATCAATTGTTGTCTAGATATGATGGATTCAAATATGCTTATTGA
ATATTATTATTAATTCATTTATATTTTGAATTTATCACTATGATATTGTTGGTTACCGGCTTACTACCTT
TGATGGTAGAGCTTTGTCTGGGCAGCAGCCAACCAAGCAATCTAGTTCTAGATAAGCCAGTGCAATACGG
AAGCATCAAAGAAGGTGTTAAAGAATCATGGGGAAATGATGGCCATATCAATAAAAATTGCTTTGTAAGT
AAAGACAACGGAGAAAAGTATTGGGAAGTAGGTTTGCCATATCTATCCTTGATTTCCCATATAGAAATAT
ATTCTGAAAATGAGCCAAATGAATTGCGGCTCATTACAGTATCAAAACCACAAAAAGAAACAAAAACCGT
TTTGGCCGGAAAATCTTGTGTTGACGGTTGTAAAATCCCTATAAATAAAGAACTGATAAAAATCAGAATT
GAAAAATTGGGTCCATCGGCTCTTAATCTTTGTGAAGTGGCAGCTTATGGTAAAGTGAATAAAGTTCAAG
AGAATTCTGTTCCAAGTGGAGGCGCATCAACGGACGCGTCAGGAACAACTGCTGATGGAAAGAAAAGAGC
AAATTCAATTGAAATGTGCATGTTTACTCACATTTTCATTATTTCCTTAATGATTCTGATAACCAGATGT
ATGTGAATCGCTTGATTGAACAAATTTCTTTTTTCGAACCAATAGGGTAAAACTCAAAATAAGTTAGTTA
TTAAATTTAAGTTGCATAGTTGTAAGGATAATAAAATGTTATAATATAAAAAAAAAAAAAAAAAATGCGA
