>Addgene plasmid #26138 | pBS-sped-1 | addgene partial sequence | sequence record 32246 | 26138 with T7
ATCGGAATTCCGTTGGCTGTCGAATCAACAAACAAATAAATGAAATAAAATCAATTGTTGTCTAGATATG
ATGGATTCAAATATGCTTATTGAATATTATTATTAATTCATTTATATTTTGAATTTATCACTATGATATT
GTTGGTTACCGGCTTACTACCTTTGATGGTAGAGCTTTGTCTGGGCAGCAGCCAACCAAGCAATCTAGTT
CTAGATAAGCCAGTGCAATACGGAAGCATCAAAGAAGGTGTTAAAGAATCATGGGGAAATGATGGCCATA
TCAATAAAAATTGCTTTGTAAGTAAAGACAACGGAGAAAAGTATTGGGAAGTAGGTTTGCCATATCTATC
CTTGATTTCCCATATAGAAATATATTCTGAAAATGAGCCAAATGAATTGCGGCTCATTACAGTATCAAAA
CCACAAAAAGAAACAAAAACCGTTTTGGCCGGAAAATCTTGTGTTGACGGTTGTAAAATCCCTATAAATA
AAGAACTGATAAAAATCAGAATTGAAAAATTGGGTCCATCGGCTCTTAATCTTTGTGAAGTGGCAGCTTA
TGGTAAAGTGAATAAAGTTCAAGAGAATTCTGTTCCAAGTGGAGGCGCATCAACGGACGCGTCAGGAACA
ACTGCTGATGGAAAGAAAAGAGCAAATTCAATTGAAATGTGCATGTTTACTCACATTTTCATTATTTCCT
TAATGATTCTGATAACCAGATGTATGTGAATCGCTTGATTGAACAAATTTCTTTTTTCGAACCAATAGGG
TAAAACTCAAAATAAGTTAGTTATTAAATTTAAGTTGCATAGTTGTAAGGATAATAAAATGTTATAATAT
AATTCTGTTGTTTTAATGAGCGTTATTGTTTGATTANTTTAGTTTATTTTTTTCAAAAAAAAAAAAAAAA
AAATG
